>Addgene plasmid #172732 | Spike Display_Part 4 Spacer | addgene full sequence | sequence record 340029 | Addgene NGS Result
TCGGCACCTGCCACCGATCTACAAGACCCCACCTATCAAGGACTTCGGCGGCTTTAACTTTAGCCAGATT
CTCCCTGATCCTTCTAAGCCTAGCAAGCGGAGCCCTATCGAGGATCTGCTGTTCAACAAGGTCACCCTGG
CCGATGCCGGCTTTATCAAACAGTATGGCGATTGCCTGGGCGACATAGCCGCCAGAGATCTGATCTGCGC
CCAGAAATTCAACGGCCTGACAGTTCTCCCACCTCTGCTGACCGACGAGATGATCGCTCAGTACACCTCT
GCCCTGCTGGCTGGCACCATCACATCTGGGTGGACATTTGGCGCCGGCCCCGCCCTGCAGATCCCCTTTC
CCATGCAGATGGCCTATAGATTCAACGGAATCGGCGTGACCCAGAACGTGCTGTATGAAAACCAGAAGCT
GATCGCTAACCAGTTCAATTCTGCCATCGGCAAGATCCAGGACTCCCTCTCCTCTACCCCCAGCGCCCTG
GGCAAACTGCAGGACGTGGTGAATCAGAACGCCCAAGCCCTGAACACCCTGGTGAAGCAGCTCAGCAGCA
ATTTTGGCGCCATCAGCTCTGTGCTGAACGATATCCTGTCTAGACTGGACCCTCCAGAAGCCGAAGTCCA
GATCGATAGACTGATCACAGGCAGACTGCAGTCCCTGCAAACCTACGTGACCCAACAGCTGATCAGGGCC
GCTGAAATAAGAGCCAGCGCCAATCTCGCCGCTACCAAGATGTCCGAGTGTGTGCTGGGACAGTCTAAAC
GCGTTGACTTCTGCGGCAAAGGCTATCACCTGATGAGCTTCCCCCAGAGGTGGCAGGTGGACCAGACCAA
TAAAAAACGCCCGGCGGCAACCGAGCGTTCTGAACAAATCCAGATGGAGTTCTGAGGTCATTACTGGATC
TATCAACAGGAGTCCAAGCGAGCTCGATATCAAATTACGCCCCGCCCTGCCACTCATCGCAGTACTGTTG
TAATTCATTAAGCATTCTGCCGACATGGAAGCCATCACAAACGGCATGATGAACCTGAATCGCCAGCGGC
ATCAGCACCTTGTCGCCTTGCGTATAATATTTGCCCATGGTGAAAACGGGGGCGAAGAAGTTGTCCATAT
TGGCCACGTTTAAATCAAAACTGGTGAAACTCACCCAGGGATTGGCTGAAACGAAAAACATATTCTCAAT
AAACCCTTTAGGGAAATAGGCCAGGTTTTCACCGTAACACGCCACATCTTGCGAATATATGTGTAGAAAC
TGCCGGAAATCGTCGTGGTATTCACTCCAGAGCGATGAAAACGTTTCAGTTTGCTCATGGAAAACGGTGT
AACAAGGGTGAACACTATCCCATATCACCAGCTCACCGTCTTTCATTGCCATACGAAATTCCGGATGAGC
ATTCATCAGGCGGGCAAGAATGTGAATAAAGGCCGGATAAAACTTGTGCTTATTTTTCTTTACGGTCTTT
AAAAAGGCCGTAATATCCAGCTGAACGGTCTGGTTATAGGTACATTGAGCAACTGACTGAAATGCCTCAA
AATGTTCTTTACGATGCCATTGGGATATATCAACGGTGGTATATCCAGTGATTTTTTTCTCCATTTTAGC
TTCCTTAGCTCCTGAAAATCTCGATAACTCAAAAAATACGCCCGGTAGTGATCTTATTTCATTATGGTGA
AAGTTGGAACCTCTTACGTGCCCGATCAATCATGACCAAAATCCCTTAACGTGAGTTTTCGTTCCACTGA
GCGTCAGACCCCGTAGAAAAGATCAAAGGATCTTCTTGAGATCCTTTTTTTCTGCGCGTAATCTGCTGCT
TGCAAACAAAAAAACCACCGCTACCAGCGGTGGTTTGTTTGCCGGATCAAGAGCTACCAACTCTTTTTCC
GAAGGTAACTGGCTTCAGCAGAGCGCAGATACCAAATACTGTTCTTCTAGTGTAGCCGTAGTTAGGCCAC
CACTTCAAGAACTCTGTAGCACCGCCTACATACCTCGCTCTGCTAATCCTGTTACCAGTGGCTGCTGCCA
GTGGCGATAAGTCGTGTCTTACCGGGTTGGACTCAAGACGATAGTTACCGGATAAGGCGCAGCGGTCGGG
CTGAACGGGGGGTTCGTGCACACAGCCCAGCTTGGAGCGAACGACCTACACCGAACTGAGATACCTACAG
CGTGAGCTATGAGAAAGCGCCACGCTTCCCGAAGGGAGAAAGGCGGACAGGTATCCGGTAAGCGGCAGGG
TCGGAACAGGAGAGCGCACGAGGGAGCTTCCAGGGGGAAACGCCTGGTATCTTTATAGTCCTGTCGGGTT
TCGCCACCTCTGACTTGAGCGTCGATTTTTGTGATGCTCGTCAGGGGGGCGGAGCCTATGGAAAAACGCC
AGCAACGCGGCCTTTTTACGGTTCCTGGCCTTTTGCTGGCCTTTTGCTCACATGTTCTTTCCTGCGTTAT
CCCCTGATTCTGTGGATAACCGTAG
Features (pLannotate 1.2.2; 5 found; start..end, strand, type, name):
     17..817     +  CDS            S (fragment): SPIKE_SARS2 - Experimental evidence at protein level: Swiss-Prot protein existence level 1. [Spike glycoprotein]: May down-regulate host tetherin (BST2) by lysosomal degradation, thereby counteracting its antiviral activity. From Severe acute respiratory syndrome coronavirus 2 (2019-nCoV) (SARS-CoV-2).
    840..874     -  terminator     lambda t0 terminator: minimal transcription terminator from phage lambda (Scholtissek and Grosse, 1987)
    948..1604    -  CDS            cat: CAT_ECOLX - Experimental evidence at protein level: Swiss-Prot protein existence level 1. This enzyme is an effector of chloramphenicol resistance in bacteria. From Escherichia coli. This protein is used as a marker in many commonly used cloning vectors, such as pACYC184.
   1605..1702    -  promoter       cat promoter: promoter of the E. coli cat gene encoding chloramphenicol acetyltransferase
   1786..2374    +  rep_origin     ori: high-copy-number ColE1/pMB1/pBR322/pUC origin of replication
