[The description below was written by a language model from this plasmid's Addgene catalogue record and pLannotate feature annotations shown in this document.]
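Description:
Spike Display_Part 4 Spacer is a small (about 2.5 kb) synthetic-biology part plasmid built on the YTK001 backbone, the entry vector of a modular, hierarchical cloning toolkit. It is maintained in E. coli through a high-copy ColE1/pUC-type origin of replication and selected with chloramphenicol. Resistance comes from a cat (chloramphenicol acetyltransferase) gene driven by its native promoter, with a phage lambda t0 terminator lying between the end of that gene and the insert. The plasmid carries no mammalian promoter, polyadenylation signal or other expression elements, so it serves as a storage and donor vector rather than an expression construct.

The payload is a fragment of roughly 800 bp from the SARS-CoV-2 spike glycoprotein coding sequence, designated Part 4 of the HexaPro-D614G spike. The catalogue describes the complete design as the spike ectodomain (residues 1–1208), with the furin cleavage site at 682–685 replaced by GSAS, the six stabilising proline substitutions F817P, A892P, A899P, A942P, K986P and V987P, and the D614G change. This plasmid holds only one segment of that design. The record does not state which residues Part 4 spans or which of the listed mutations fall within it. The cloning sites flanking the fragment are also not recorded.

In the Spike Display system the spike gene is divided into modular parts that are combined to build full-length spike variants for display on the surface of mammalian cells, which allows rapid characterisation of those variants. By its name, this plasmid appears to supply the unmodified HexaPro-D614G sequence at position 4 when other segments are being varied, though the record does not spell this out.
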