Addgene plasmid #172732: Spike Display_Part 4 Spacer
Purpose: Encodes Part 4 of HexaPro-D614G spike to be used in the Spike Display system
Depositing lab: IIya Finkelstein. Depositing organization: University of Texas at Austin. Publication: Rapid characterization of spike variants via mammalian cell surface display. Javanmardi K, Chou CW, Terrace CI, Annapareddy A, Kaoud TS, Guo Q, Lutgens J, Zorkic H, Horton AP, Gardner EC, Nguyen G, Boutz DR, Goike J, Voss WN, Kuo HC, Dalby KN, Gollihar JD, Finkelstein IJ. Mol Cell. 2021 Dec 16;81(24):5099-5111.e8. doi: 10.1016/j.molcel.2021.11.024. PubMed 34919820.
Backbone
  Vector backbone: YTK001
  Vector type: Synthetic Biology
Growth in bacteria
  Bacterial resistance: Chloramphenicol, 25 μg/mL
  Growth temperature: 37°C
  Growth strain: DH5alpha
  Copy number: High Copy
Gene/Insert
  Gene/Insert name: SARS-CoV-2 S HexaPro-D614G (alt name: SARS-CoV-2 S 6P-D614G)
  Species: Severe acute respiratory syndrome coronavirus 2
  Mutation: Ectodomain only (AAs 1-1208); 682-685 (furin site) replaced with 'GSAS'; F817P, A892P, A899P, A942P, K986P, V987P, D614G
  Entrez Gene: S (a.k.a. GU280_gp02, spike glycoprotein)
  Cloning method: Restriction Enzyme; 5′ cloning site Unknown (unknown if destroyed)
Terms and licenses: Academic/Nonprofit Terms; Industry Terms
Depositor comments: Please visit https://www.biorxiv.org/content/10.1101/2021.03.30.437622v2 for bioRxiv preprint.
How to cite: Spike Display_Part 4 Spacer was a gift from IIya Finkelstein (Addgene plasmid # 172732 ; http://n2t.net/addgene:172732 ; RRID:Addgene_172732)
